>Addgene plasmid #182876 | ER-mEGFP | addgene full sequence | sequence record 359662 | Addgene NGS Result
TTTCCTGCGTTATCCCCTGATTCTGTGGATAACCGTATTACCGCCATGCATTAGTTATTAATAGTAATCA
ATTACGGGGTCATTAGTTCATAGCCCATATATGGAGTTCCGCGTTACATAACTTACGGTAAATGGCCCGC
CTGGCTGACCGCCCAACGACCCCCGCCCATTGACGTCAATAATGACGTATGTTCCCATAGTAACGCCAAT
AGGGACTTTCCATTGACGTCAATGGGTGGAGTATTTACGGTAAACTGCCCACTTGGCAGTACATCAAGTG
TATCATATGCCAAGTACGCCCCCTATTGACGTCAATGACGGTAAATGGCCCGCCTGGCATTATGCCCAGT
ACATGACCTTATGGGACTTTCCTACTTGGCAGTACATCTACGTATTAGTCATCGCTATTACCATGGTGAT
GCGGTTTTGGCAGTACATCAATGGGCGTGGATAGCGGTTTGACTCACGGGGATTTCCAAGTCTCCACCCC
ATTGACGTCAATGGGAGTTTGTTTTGGCACCAAAATCAACGGGACTTTCCAAAATGTCGTAACAACTCCG
CCCCATTGACGCAAATGGGCGGTAGGCGTGTACGGTGGGAGGTCTATATAAGCAGAGCTGGTTTAGTGAA
CCGTCAGATCCGCTAGCGCTACCGGACTCAGATCTCGAGCTCAAGCTTCGAATTCGCCACCATGAGGTCT
TTGCTAATCTTGGTGCTTTGCTTCCTGCCCCTGGCTGCTCTGGGGAAAGTCTTTGGACGATGTGAGCTGG
CAGCGGCTATGAAGCCACCGGTCGCCACCATGGTGAGCAAGGGCGAGGAGCTGTTCACCGGGGTGGTGCC
CATCCTGGTCGAGCTGGACGGCGACGTAAACGGCCACAAGTTCAGCGTGTCCGGCGAGGGCGAGGGCGAT
GCCACCTACGGCAAGCTGACCCTGAAGTTCATCTGCACCACCGGCAAGCTGCCCGTGCCCTGGCCCACCC
TCGTGACCACCCTGACCTACGGCGTGCAGTGCTTCAGCCGCTACCCCGACCACATGAAGCAGCACGACTT
CTTCAAGTCCGCCATGCCCGAAGGCTACGTCCAGGAGCGCACCATCTTCTTCAAGGACGACGGCAACTAC
AAGACCCGCGCCGAGGTGAAGTTCGAGGGCGACACCCTGGTGAACCGCATCGAGCTGAAGGGCATCGACT
TCAAGGAGGACGGCAACATCCTGGGGCACAAGCTGGAGTACAACTACAACAGCCACAACGTCTATATCAT
GGCCGACAAGCAGAAGAACGGCATCAAGGTGAACTTCAAGATCCGCCACAACATCGAGGACGGCAGCGTG
CAGCTCGCCGACCACTACCAGCAGAACACCCCCATCGGCGACGGCCCCGTGCTGCTGCCCGACAACCACT
ACCTGAGCACCCAGTCCAAGCTGAGCAAAGACCCCAACGAGAAGCGCGATCACATGGTCCTGCTGGAGTT
CGTGACCGCCGCCGGGATCACTCTCGGCATGGACGAGCTGTACAAGGATGAATTGTAAGCGGCCGCGACT
CTAGATCATAATCAGCCATACCACATTTGTAGAGGTTTTACTTGCTTTAAAAAACCTCCCACACCTCCCC
CTGAACCTGAAACATAAAATGAATGCAATTGTTGTTGTTAACTTGTTTATTGCAGCTTATAATGGTTACA
AATAAAGCAATAGCATCACAAATTTCACAAATAAAGCATTTTTTTCACTGCATTCTAGTTGTGGTTTGTC
CAAACTCATCAATGTATCTTAAGGCGTAAATTGTAAGCGTTAATATTTTGTTAAAATTCGCGTTAAATTT
TTGTTAAATCAGCTCATTTTTTAACCAATAGGCCGAAATCGGCAAAATCCCTTATAAATCAAAAGAATAG
ACCGAGATAGGGT
[37 nt withheld, positions 1904-1940]
AAAGAACGTGGACTCCAACGTCAAAGG
[49 nt withheld, positions 1968-2016]
T
[91 nt withheld, positions 2018-2108]
G
[124 nt withheld, positions 2110-2233]
CAGGTGGCACTTTTCGGGGAAATGTGCGCGGAACCCCTATTTGTTTATTTTTCTAAATACATTCAAATAT
GTATCCGCTCATGAGACAATAACCCTGATAAATGCTTCAATAATATTGAAAAAGGAAGAGTCCTGAGGCG
GAAAGAACCAGCTGTGGAATGTGTGTCAGTTAGGGTGTGGAAAGTCCCCAGGCTCCCCAGCAGGCAGAAG
TATGCAAAGCATGCATCTCAATTAGTCAGCAACCAGGTGTGGAAAGTCCCCAGGCTCCCCAGCAGGCAGA
AGTATGCAAAGCATGCATCTCAATTAGTCAGCAACCATAGTCCCGCCCCTAACTCCGCCCATCCCGCCCC
TAACTCCGCCCAGTTCCGCCCATTCTCCGCCCCATGGCTGACTAATTTTTTTTATTTATGCAGAGGCCGA
GGCCGCCTCGGCCTCTGAGCTATTCCAGAAGTAGTGAGGAGGCTTTTTTGGAGGCCTAGGCTTTTGCAAA
GATCGATCAAGAGACAGGATGAGGATCGTTTCGCATGATTGAACAAGATGGATTGCACGCAGGTTCTCCG
GCCGCTTGGGTGGAGAGGCTATTCGGCTATGACTGGGCACAACAGACAATCGGCTGCTCTGATGCCGCCG
TGTTCCGGCTGTCAGCGCAGGGGCGCCCGGTTCTTTTTGTCAAGACCGACCTGTCCGGTGCCCTGAATGA
ACTGCAAGACGAGGCAGCGCGGCTATCGTGGCTGGCCACGACGGGCGTTCCTTGCGCAGCTGTGCTCGAC
GTTGTCACTGAAGCGGGAAGGGACTGGCTGCTATTGGGCGAAGTGCCGGGGCAGGATCTCCTGTCATCTC
ACCTTGCTCCTGCCGAGAAAGTATCCATCATGGCTGATGCAATGCGGCGGCTGCATACGCTTGATCCGGC
TACCTGCCCATTCGACCACCAAGCGAAACATCGCATCGAGCGAGCACGTACTCGGATGGAAGCCGGTCTT
GTCGATCAGGATGATCTGGACGAAGAGCATCAGGGGCTCGCGCCAGCCGAACTGTTCGCCAGGCTCAAGG
CGAGCATGCCCGACGGCGAGGATCTCGTCGTGACCCATGGCGATGCCTGCTTGCCGAATATCATGGTGGA
AAATGGCCGCTTTTCTGGATTCATCGACTGTGGCCGGCTGGGTGTGGCGGACCGCTATCAGGACATAGCG
TTGGCTACCCGTGATATTGCTGAAGAGCTTGGCGGCGAATGGGCTGACCGCTTCCTCGTGCTTTACGGTA
TCGCCGCTCCCGATTCGCAGCGCATCGCCTTCTATCGCCTTCTTGACGAGTTCTTCTGAGCGGGACTCTG
GGGTTCGAAATGACCGACCAAGCGACGCCCAACCTGCCATCACGAGATTTCGATTCCACCGCCGCCTTCT
ATGAAAGGTTGGGCTTCGGAATCGTTTTCCGGGACGCCGGCTGGATGATCCTCCAGCGCGGGGATCTCAT
GCTGGAGTTCTTCGCCCACCCTAGGGGGAGGCTAACTGAAACACGGAAGGAGACAATACCGGAAGGAACC
CGCGCTATGACGGCAATAAAAAGACAGAATAAAACGCACGGTGTTGGGTCGTTTGTTCATAAACGCGGGG
TTCGGTCCCAGGGCTGGCACTCTGTCGATACCCCACCGAGACCCCATTGGGGCCAATACGCCCGCGTTTC
TTCCTTTTCCCCACCCCACCCCCCAAGTTCGGGTGAAGGCCCAGGGCTCGCAGCCAACGTCGGGGCGGCA
GGCCCTGCCATAGCCTCAGGTTACTCATATATACTTTAGATTGATTTAAAACTTCATTTTTAATTTAAAA
GGATCTAGGTGAAGATCCTTTTTGATAATCTCATGACCAAAATCCCTTAACGTGAGTTTTCGTTCCACTG
AGCGTCAGACCCCGTAGAAAAGATCAAAGGATCTTCTTGAGATCCTTTTTTTCTGCGCGTAATCTGCTGC
TTGCAAACAAAAAAACCACCGCTACCAGCGGTGGTTTGTTTGCCGGATCAAGAGCTACCAACTCTTTTTC
CGAAGGTAACTGGCTTCAGCAGAGCGCAGATACCAAATACTGTTCTTCTAGTGTAGCCGTAGTTAGGCCA
CCACTTCAAGAACTCTGTAGCACCGCCTACATACCTCGCTCTGCTAATCCTGTTACCAGTGGCTGCTGCC
AGTGGCGATAAGTCGTGTCTTACCGGGTTGGACTCAAGACGATAGTTACCGGATAAGGCGCAGCGGTCGG
GCTGAACGGGGGGTTCGTGCACACAGCCCAGCTTGGAGCGAACGACCTACACCGAACTGAGATACCTACA
GCGTGAGCTATGAGAAAGCGCCACGCTTCCCGAAGGGAGAAAGGCGGACAGGTATCCGGTAAGCGGCAGG
GTCGGAACAGGAGAGCGCACGAGGGAGCTTCCAGGGGGAAACGCCTGGTATCTTTATAGTCCTGTCGGGT
TTCGCCACCTCTGACTTGAGCGTCGATTTTTGTGATGCTCGTCAGGGGGGCGGAGCCTATGGAAAAACGC
CAGCAACGCGGCCTTTTTACGGTTCCTGGCCTTTTGCTGGCCTTTTGCTCACATGTTC
Features (pLannotate 1.2.2; 16 found; start..end, strand, type, name):
      1..44      +  rep_origin     RSF ori (fragment): Plasmids containing the RSF 1030 origin of replication can be propagated in E. coli cells that contain additional plasmids with compatible origins.
    112..415     +  enhancer       CMV enhancer: human cytomegalovirus immediate early enhancer
    416..619     +  promoter       CMV promoter: human cytomegalovirus (CMV) immediate early promoter
    642..685     +  misc_feature   MCS (fragment): multiple cloning site
    692..745     +  sig_peptide    lysozyme signal sequence: signal sequence of chicken lysozyme
    800..1516    +  CDS            mEGFP: mEGFP is a basic (constitutively fluorescent) green fluorescent protein published in 2002, derived from Aequorea victoria. It has moderate acid sensitivity.
   1544..1627    +  CDS            large T antigen (fragment): large T antigen from SV40 (simian virus 40)
   1650..1771    +  polyA_signal   SV40 poly(A) signal: SV40 polyadenylation signal
   1805..2233    -  rep_origin     f1 ori (sequence partly withheld): f1 bacteriophage origin of replication; arrow indicates direction of (+) strand synthesis
   2260..2364    +  promoter       AmpR promoter: bla
   2366..2723    +  promoter       SV40 promoter: SV40 enhancer and early promoter
   2758..3552    +  CDS            NeoR/KanR: aminoglycoside phosphotransferase from Tn5; aph(3')-II (or nptII); confers resistance to neomycin, kanamycin, and G418 (Geneticin®)
   3573..3725    +  CDS            ble (fragment): BLE_KLEPN - Experimental evidence at protein level: Swiss-Prot protein existence level 1. Binding protein with a strong affinity to the bleomycin family of antibiotics. Binds to CL990; an antimitotic-antibiotic compound. From Klebsiella pneumoniae.
   3784..3831    +  polyA_signal   HSV TK poly(A) signal: herpes simplex virus thymidine kinase polyadenylation signal (Cole and Stacy, 1985)
   3922..3938    -  polyA_signal   bGH poly(A) signal (fragment): bovine growth hormone polyadenylation signal
   4160..4748    +  rep_origin     ori: high-copy-number ColE1/pMB1/pBR322/pUC origin of replication
