[The description below was written by a language model from this plasmid's Addgene catalogue record and pLannotate feature annotations shown in this document.]
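Description:
ER-mEGFP is a 4.8 kb mammalian expression plasmid that produces a monomeric EGFP marker for the endoplasmic reticulum. It was derived from an ER-mCherry backbone, apparently by exchanging the red fluorescent protein for mEGFP, although the cloning sites used are not recorded. The layout matches a classic N1/C1-type fluorescent protein vector. It has a high-copy ColE1/pUC origin for propagation in E. coli and an f1 origin. A dual-purpose NeoR/KanR cassette is driven in tandem by a bacterial (bla) promoter and the SV40 enhancer/early promoter and is terminated by the HSV TK polyadenylation signal. This gives kanamycin selection in bacteria and allows G418 selection in transfected mammalian cells. Several short hits in the automated annotation (RSF ori, ble, bGH poly(A) and SV40 large T fragments) are probably incidental matches to backbone sequence rather than functional elements.

The expression unit consists of the human CMV immediate-early enhancer and promoter, a remnant of the multiple cloning site, an N-terminal secretory signal peptide, the mEGFP coding sequence and the SV40 poly(A) signal. The signal peptide is annotated by similarity as the chicken lysozyme signal sequence, whereas the catalogue lists the insert species as human, so its exact origin is not settled by the record. It directs the nascent protein into the ER lumen. ER markers of this kind usually also carry a C-terminal retention motif, but none is annotated here, so the record does not confirm its presence. The stated purpose is ER localization. The associated work concerned imaging hantavirus envelope glycoprotein assembly in organelles of living cells, which suggests use as an organelle reference marker in live-cell fluorescence microscopy.
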