Addgene plasmid #182876: ER-mEGFP
Purpose: Localization: Endoplasmic Reticulum
Depositing lab: Salvatore Chiantia. Publication: Detection of Envelope Glycoprotein Assembly from Old-World Hantaviruses in the Golgi Apparatus of Living Cells. Petazzi RA, Koikkarah AA, Tischler ND, Chiantia S. J Virol. 2020 Nov 25. pii: JVI.01238-20. doi: 10.1128/JVI.01238-20. PubMed 33239451.
Backbone
  Vector backbone: ER-mCherry
  Vector type: Mammalian Expression
Growth in bacteria
  Bacterial resistance: Kanamycin, 50 μg/mL
  Growth temperature: 37°C
  Growth strain: DH5alpha
  Copy number: High Copy
Gene/Insert
  Gene/Insert name: ER-mEGFP
  Species: H. sapiens (human)
  Cloning method: Restriction Enzyme; 5′ cloning site Unknown (unknown if destroyed); 3′ cloning site Unknown (unknown if destroyed)
Terms and licenses: Academic/Nonprofit Terms; Industry Terms: Not Available to Industry
How to cite: ER-mEGFP was a gift from Salvatore Chiantia (Addgene plasmid # 182876 ; http://n2t.net/addgene:182876 ; RRID:Addgene_182876)
